Addgene plasmid #161144: pDONR221-SLC24A3_STOP
Purpose: Gateway entry clone with codon-optimized ORF sequence for subcloning into custom expression vectors. Contains a STOP codon at the end of the codon-optimized ORF sequence.
Depositing lab: RESOLUTE Consortium & Giulio Superti-Furga. Depositing organization: CeMM Research Center for Molecular Medicine. Publication: The RESOLUTE consortium: unlocking SLC transporters for drug discovery. Superti-Furga G, Lackner D, Wiedmer T, Ingles-Prieto A, Barbosa B, Girardi E, Goldmann U, Gurtl B, Klavins K, Klimek C, Lindinger S, Lineiro-Retes E, Muller AC, Onstein S, Redinger G, Reil D, Sedlyarov V, Wolf G, Crawford M, Everley R, ... Steppan CM. Nat Rev Drug Discov. 2020 Jul;19(7):429-430. doi: 10.1038/d41573-020-00056-6. PubMed 32265506.
Backbone
  Vector backbone: pDONR221
  Backbone manufacturer: ThermoFisher Scientific
  Backbone size w/o insert (bp): 2550
  Vector type: Mammalian Expression
Growth in bacteria
  Bacterial resistance: Kanamycin, 50 μg/mL
  Growth temperature: 37°C
  Growth strain: NEB Stable
  Copy number: High Copy
Gene/Insert
  Gene/Insert name: SLC24A3
  Species: H. sapiens (human)
  Insert size (bp): 1935
  Entrez Gene: SLC24A3 (a.k.a. NCKX3)
  Cloning method: Gateway Cloning
  Sequencing primers: 5′ M13-fwd; 3′ M13-rev
Terms and licenses: Academic/Nonprofit Terms; Industry Terms
Depositor comments: This plasmid contains a STOP codon at the end of the codon-optimized ORF. For the version of this plasmid that does not contain a STOP codon, please see Addgene plasmid 131978 For more information on the full Resolute plasmid collection, please see www.addgene.org/depositor-collections/re-solute/. Please provide your feedback on this plasmid to the RESOLUTE consortium by filling out their RESOLUTE repository feedback form: https://forms.office.com/Pages/ResponsePage.aspx?id=0e05yklzmkS7rjFGQL4N7z4feCLQvEJAmVcOCM_u885UN1JJRko0Ukg4TVQwNTZLOUxPQVJWT1NHUCQlQCN0PWcu
How to cite: pDONR221-SLC24A3_STOP was a gift from RESOLUTE Consortium & Giulio Superti-Furga (Addgene plasmid # 161144 ; http://n2t.net/addgene:161144 ; RRID:Addgene_161144)
