[The description below was written by a language model from this plasmid's Addgene catalogue record and pLannotate feature annotations shown in this document.]
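Description:
pDONR221-SLC24A3_STOP is a Gateway entry clone built on the pDONR221 backbone, carrying a codon-optimized open reading frame for human SLC24A3 (also known as NCKX3), a solute carrier that exchanges one calcium and one potassium ion for four sodium ions. The full sequence record is 4,485 nt, and the ORF is annotated as a single coding feature of roughly 1.9 kb, consistent with the stated insert size. It is flanked by attL1 and attL2, the recombination sites used in the Gateway LR reaction to move the insert directionally into an attR-containing destination vector. The plasmid is maintained in E. coli through a high-copy ColE1/pUC-type origin and selected with kanamycin via an aminoglycoside phosphotransferase gene.

Although the catalogue lists the vector type as mammalian expression, the feature table shows no eukaryotic promoter or polyadenylation signal, so the entry clone is a shuttle for the ORF rather than an expression construct; expression depends on the promoter and other elements of the chosen destination vector. The rrnB T1 and T2 terminators lie upstream of attL1 and insulate the insert from read-through transcription in bacteria. A T7 promoter sits downstream of attL2, oriented back towards the insert. Short lacI and lacZα fragments are also annotated and appear to be backbone remnants. The defining feature of this version is a stop codon at the end of the ORF, so the protein is produced with its native C-terminus and cannot be fused to C-terminal tags supplied by a destination vector, although N-terminal fusions remain possible. A companion clone lacking the stop codon exists for C-terminal tagging. The plasmid belongs to a consortium collection of solute carrier clones intended for subcloning into custom expression vectors for transporter research and drug discovery.
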