Features (pLannotate 1.2.2; 10 found; start..end, strand, type, name):
    121..213     +  CDS            lacI (fragment): lac repressor; lacI; The lac repressor binds to the lac operator to inhibit transcription in E. coli. This inhibition can be relieved by adding lactose or isopropyl-β-D-thiogalactopyranoside (IPTG).
    268..295     -  terminator     rrnB T2 terminator: transcription terminator T2 from the E. coli rrnB gene
    427..470     +  terminator     rrnB T1 terminator: Escherichia coli rrnB; transcription terminator T1 from the E. coli rrnB gene
    517..553     -  CDS            lacZα (fragment): LacZα fragment of β-galactosidase; lacZ fragment
    569..668     +  protein_bind   attL1: mutant version of attL; recombination site for the Gateway® LR reaction LR Clonase™
    674..2605    +  CDS            SLC24A3: NCKX3_HUMAN - Also known as NCKX3. Experimental evidence at transcript level: Swiss-Prot protein existence level 2. Transports 1 Ca(2+) and 1 K(+) in exchange for 4 Na(+). From Homo sapiens (Human).
   2610..2709    -  protein_bind   attL2: mutant version of attL; recombination site for the Gateway® LR reaction LR Clonase™
   2727..2745    -  promoter       T7 promoter: promoter for bacteriophage T7 RNA polymerase
   2879..3688    +  CDS            KanR: aminoglycoside phosphotransferase; aph(3')-Ia; confers resistance to kanamycin in bacteria or G418 (Geneticin®) in eukaryotes
   3835..4423    +  rep_origin     ori: high-copy-number ColE1/pMB1/pBR322/pUC origin of replication
>Addgene plasmid #161144 | pDONR221-SLC24A3_STOP | depositor full sequence | sequence record 312222 | Full Sequence
CTTTCCTGCGTTATCCCCTGATTCTGTGGATAACCGTATTACCGCCTTTGAGTGAGCTGATACCGCTCGC
CGCAGCCGAACGACCGAGCGCAGCGAGTCAGTGAGCGAGGAAGCGGAAGAGCGCCCAATACGCAAACCGC
CTCTCCCCGCGCGTTGGCCGATTCATTAATGCAGCTGGCACGACAGGTTTCCCGACTGGAAAGCGGGCAG
TGAGCGCAACGCAATTAATACGCGTACCGCTAGCCAGGAAGAGTTTGTAGAAACGCAAAAAGGCCATCCG
TCAGGATGGCCTTCTGCTTAGTTTGATGCCTGGCAGTTTATGGCGGGCGTCCTGCCCGCCACCCTCCGGG
CCGTTGCTTCACAACGTTCAAATCCGCTCCCGGCGGATTTGTCCTACTCAGGAGAGCGTTCACCGACAAA
CAACAGATAAAACGAAAGGCCCAGTCTTCCGACTGAGCCTTTCGTTTTATTTGATGCCTGGCAGTTCCCT
ACTCTCGCGTTAACGCTAGCATGGATGTTTTCCCAGTCACGACGTTGTAAAACGACGGCCAGTCTTAAGC
TCGGGCCCCAAATAATGATTTTATTTTGACTGATAGTGACCTGTTCGTTGCAACACATTGATGAGCAATG
CTTTTTTATAATGCCAACTTTGTACAAAAAAGCAGGCTCCACCATGAGGCCAAGCGGCGATGAGGACAGA
GCACGGAGAAGGCGCCGGAGAAGGCGCCGGAGAGATCTGCTGCTGTCCCAGCTGTGCTTCCTGGCCTCTG
TGGCCCTGCTGCTGTGGAGCCTGAGCTCCCTGAGGGAGCAGAAGGAGCTGGATCTGATGGACCTGGTGGG
CGAGGACCGGAAGTGGATGATGGCCAGAAAGCTGATGCAAGTGAATGATACCCTGACAAGCGAGGACGCA
GGACTGAGGAACTCCAAGAATTGCACAGAGCCAGCCCTGCACGAGTTCCCCAACGATATCTTTACCAATG
AGGACAGGCGCCAGGGAGCAGTGGTGCTGCACGTGCTGTGCGCCATCTACATGTTCTATGCCCTGGCCAT
CGTGTGCGACGATTTCTTTGTGCCAAGCCTGGAGAAGATCTGCGAGAGGCTGCACCTGTCCGAGGATGTG
GCAGGAGCCACCTTCATGGCAGCAGGATCTAGCGCCCCCGAGCTGTTCACCTCCGTGATCGGCGTGTTTA
TCACAAAGGGCGACGTGGGAGTGGGAACCATCGTGGGATCTGCCGTGTTCAATATCCTGTGCATCATCGG
CGTGTGCGGACTGTTTGCAGGACAGGTGGTGGCCCTGTCCTCTTGGTGTCTGCTGCGGGATTCTATCTAC
TATACCCTGAGCGTGATCGCCCTGATCGTGTTCATCTACGACGAGAAGGTGAGCTGGTGGGAGTCCCTGG
TGCTGGTGCTGATGTACCTGATCTATATCGTGATCATGAAGTATAACGCCTGCATCCACCAGTGTTTTGA
GCGGAGAACAAAGGGCGCCGGCAACATGGTGAATGGCCTGGCCAACAATGCCGAGATCGACGATAGCTCC
AACTGCGATGCCACCGTGGTGCTGCTGAAGAAGGCCAATTTCCACAGGAAGGCCTCCGTGATCATGGTGG
ACGAGCTGCTGTCTGCCTACCCTCACCAGCTGAGCTTCTCCGAGGCAGGACTGCGCATCATGATCACCTC
CCACTTTCCCCCTAAGACAAGGCTGTCCATGGCCTCTCGCATGCTGATCAACGAGCGGCAGAGACTGATC
AACTCTCGGGCCTACACCAATGGCGAGAGCGAGGTGGCCATCAAGATCCCAATCAAGCACACCGTGGAGA
ACGGCACAGGCCCTTCTAGCGCCCCAGATAGAGGCGTGAATGGCACAAGGAGGGACGATGTGGTGGCAGA
GGCAGGAAACGAGACCGAGAACGAGAATGAGGATAACGAGAATGACGAGGAGGAGGAGGAGGATGAGGAC
GATGACGAGGGCCCATACACCCCCTTCGACACACCTTCTGGCAAGCTGGAGACCGTGAAGTGGGCCTTTA
CATGGCCACTGAGCTTCGTGCTGTACTTCACCGTGCCCAACTGTAATAAGCCTCGGTGGGAGAAGTGGTT
CATGGTGACCTTTGCCTCCTCTACACTGTGGATCGCCGCCTTCAGCTACATGATGGTGTGGATGGTGACC
ATCATCGGCTATACACTGGGCATCCCCGATGTGATCATGGGCATCACCTTTCTGGCAGCAGGCACATCCG
TGCCTGACTGCATGGCCTCTCTGATCGTGGCCAGACAGGGCATGGGCGATATGGCCGTGTCTAACAGCAT
CGGCTCCAACGTGTTCGACATCCTGATCGGACTGGGACTGCCATGGGCACTGCAGACACTGGCCGTGGAC
TACGGCTCCTATATCAGGCTGAATTCTCGCGGCCTGATCTACAGCGTGGGACTGCTGCTGGCAAGCGTGT
TCGTGACCGTGTTTGGCGTGCACCTGAACAAGTGGCAGCTGGATAAGAAGCTGGGCTGCGGCTGTCTGCT
GCTGTATGGCGTGTTCCTGTGCTTTTCCATCATGACCGAGTTTAACGTGTTCACATTTGTGAATCTGCCT
ATGTGCGGCGACCACTAAGACCCAGCTTTCTTGTACAAAGTTGGCATTATAAGAAAGCATTGCTTATCAA
TTTGTTGCAACGAACAGGTCACTATCAGTCAAAATAAAATCATTATTTGCCATCCAGCTGATATCCCCTA
TAGTGAGTCGTATTACATGGTCATAGCTGTTTCCTGGCAGCTCTGGCCCGTGTCTCAAAATCTCTGATGT
TACATTGCACAAGATAAAATAATATCATCATGAACAATAAAACTGTCTGCTTACATAAACAGTAATACAA
GGGGTGTTATGAGCCATATTCAACGGGAAACGTCGAGGCCGCGATTAAATTCCAACATGGATGCTGATTT
ATATGGGTATAAATGGGCTCGCGATAATGTCGGGCAATCAGGTGCGACAATCTATCGCTTGTATGGGAAG
CCCGATGCGCCAGAGTTGTTTCTGAAACATGGCAAAGGTAGCGTTGCCAATGATGTTACAGATGAGATGG
TCAGACTAAACTGGCTGACGGAATTTATGCCTCTTCCGACCATCAAGCATTTTATCCGTACTCCTGATGA
TGCATGGTTACTCACCACTGCGATCCCCGGAAAAACAGCATTCCAGGTATTAGAAGAATATCCTGATTCA
GGTGAAAATATTGTTGATGCGCTGGCAGTGTTCCTGCGCCGGTTGCATTCGATTCCTGTTTGTAATTGTC
CTTTTAACAGCGATCGCGTATTTCGTCTCGCTCAGGCGCAATCACGAATGAATAACGGTTTGGTTGATGC
GAGTGATTTTGATGACGAGCGTAATGGCTGGCCTGTTGAACAAGTCTGGAAAGAAATGCATAAACTTTTG
CCATTCTCACCGGATTCAGTCGTCACTCATGGTGATTTCTCACTTGATAACCTTATTTTTGACGAGGGGA
AATTAATAGGTTGTATTGATGTTGGACGAGTCGGAATCGCAGACCGATACCAGGATCTTGCCATCCTATG
GAACTGCCTCGGTGAGTTTTCTCCTTCATTACAGAAACGGCTTTTTCAAAAATATGGTATTGATAATCCT
GATATGAATAAATTGCAGTTTCATTTGATGCTCGATGAGTTTTTCTAATCAGAATTGGTTAATTGGTTGT
AACACTGGCAGAGCATTACGCTGACTTGACGGGACGGCGCAAGCTCATGACCAAAATCCCTTAACGTGAG
TTACGCGTCGTTCCACTGAGCGTCAGACCCCGTAGAAAAGATCAAAGGATCTTCTTGAGATCCTTTTTTT
CTGCGCGTAATCTGCTGCTTGCAAACAAAAAAACCACCGCTACCAGCGGTGGTTTGTTTGCCGGATCAAG
AGCTACCAACTCTTTTTCCGAAGGTAACTGGCTTCAGCAGAGCGCAGATACCAAATACTGTTCTTCTAGT
GTAGCCGTAGTTAGGCCACCACTTCAAGAACTCTGTAGCACCGCCTACATACCTCGCTCTGCTAATCCTG
TTACCAGTGGCTGCTGCCAGTGGCGATAAGTCGTGTCTTACCGGGTTGGACTCAAGACGATAGTTACCGG
ATAAGGCGCAGCGGTCGGGCTGAACGGGGGGTTCGTGCACACAGCCCAGCTTGGAGCGAACGACCTACAC
CGAACTGAGATACCTACAGCGTGAGCTATGAGAAAGCGCCACGCTTCCCGAAGGGAGAAAGGCGGACAGG
TATCCGGTAAGCGGCAGGGTCGGAACAGGAGAGCGCACGAGGGAGCTTCCAGGGGGAAACGCCTGGTATC
TTTATAGTCCTGTCGGGTTTCGCCACCTCTGACTTGAGCGTCGATTTTTGTGATGCTCGTCAGGGGGGCG
GAGCCTATGGAAAAACGCCAGCAACGCGGCCTTTTTACGGTTCCTGGCCTTTTGCTGGCCTTTTGCTCAC
ATGTT
