>Addgene plasmid #161144 | pDONR221-SLC24A3_STOP | depositor partial sequence | sequence record 312223 | Codon-optimized ORF of SLC24A3
ATGAGGCCAAGCGGCGATGAGGACAGAGCACGGAGAAGGCGCCGGAGAAGGCGCCGGAGAGATCTGCTGC
TGTCCCAGCTGTGCTTCCTGGCCTCTGTGGCCCTGCTGCTGTGGAGCCTGAGCTCCCTGAGGGAGCAGAA
GGAGCTGGATCTGATGGACCTGGTGGGCGAGGACCGGAAGTGGATGATGGCCAGAAAGCTGATGCAAGTG
AATGATACCCTGACAAGCGAGGACGCAGGACTGAGGAACTCCAAGAATTGCACAGAGCCAGCCCTGCACG
AGTTCCCCAACGATATCTTTACCAATGAGGACAGGCGCCAGGGAGCAGTGGTGCTGCACGTGCTGTGCGC
CATCTACATGTTCTATGCCCTGGCCATCGTGTGCGACGATTTCTTTGTGCCAAGCCTGGAGAAGATCTGC
GAGAGGCTGCACCTGTCCGAGGATGTGGCAGGAGCCACCTTCATGGCAGCAGGATCTAGCGCCCCCGAGC
TGTTCACCTCCGTGATCGGCGTGTTTATCACAAAGGGCGACGTGGGAGTGGGAACCATCGTGGGATCTGC
CGTGTTCAATATCCTGTGCATCATCGGCGTGTGCGGACTGTTTGCAGGACAGGTGGTGGCCCTGTCCTCT
TGGTGTCTGCTGCGGGATTCTATCTACTATACCCTGAGCGTGATCGCCCTGATCGTGTTCATCTACGACG
AGAAGGTGAGCTGGTGGGAGTCCCTGGTGCTGGTGCTGATGTACCTGATCTATATCGTGATCATGAAGTA
TAACGCCTGCATCCACCAGTGTTTTGAGCGGAGAACAAAGGGCGCCGGCAACATGGTGAATGGCCTGGCC
AACAATGCCGAGATCGACGATAGCTCCAACTGCGATGCCACCGTGGTGCTGCTGAAGAAGGCCAATTTCC
ACAGGAAGGCCTCCGTGATCATGGTGGACGAGCTGCTGTCTGCCTACCCTCACCAGCTGAGCTTCTCCGA
GGCAGGACTGCGCATCATGATCACCTCCCACTTTCCCCCTAAGACAAGGCTGTCCATGGCCTCTCGCATG
CTGATCAACGAGCGGCAGAGACTGATCAACTCTCGGGCCTACACCAATGGCGAGAGCGAGGTGGCCATCA
AGATCCCAATCAAGCACACCGTGGAGAACGGCACAGGCCCTTCTAGCGCCCCAGATAGAGGCGTGAATGG
CACAAGGAGGGACGATGTGGTGGCAGAGGCAGGAAACGAGACCGAGAACGAGAATGAGGATAACGAGAAT
GACGAGGAGGAGGAGGAGGATGAGGACGATGACGAGGGCCCATACACCCCCTTCGACACACCTTCTGGCA
AGCTGGAGACCGTGAAGTGGGCCTTTACATGGCCACTGAGCTTCGTGCTGTACTTCACCGTGCCCAACTG
TAATAAGCCTCGGTGGGAGAAGTGGTTCATGGTGACCTTTGCCTCCTCTACACTGTGGATCGCCGCCTTC
AGCTACATGATGGTGTGGATGGTGACCATCATCGGCTATACACTGGGCATCCCCGATGTGATCATGGGCA
TCACCTTTCTGGCAGCAGGCACATCCGTGCCTGACTGCATGGCCTCTCTGATCGTGGCCAGACAGGGCAT
GGGCGATATGGCCGTGTCTAACAGCATCGGCTCCAACGTGTTCGACATCCTGATCGGACTGGGACTGCCA
TGGGCACTGCAGACACTGGCCGTGGACTACGGCTCCTATATCAGGCTGAATTCTCGCGGCCTGATCTACA
GCGTGGGACTGCTGCTGGCAAGCGTGTTCGTGACCGTGTTTGGCGTGCACCTGAACAAGTGGCAGCTGGA
TAAGAAGCTGGGCTGCGGCTGTCTGCTGCTGTATGGCGTGTTCCTGTGCTTTTCCATCATGACCGAGTTT
AACGTGTTCACATTTGTGAATCTGCCTATGTGCGGCGACCACTAA
